Addgene plasmid #166917: pCDNA3_ReBphP-PCM_IRES_sfGFP
Purpose: Express ReBphP-PCM and sfGFP
Depositing lab: Andre Stiel. Depositing organization: Helmholtz Munich. Publication: Multiplexed whole-animal imaging with reversibly switchable optoacoustic proteins. Mishra K, Stankevych M, Fuenzalida-Werner JP, Grassmann S, Gujrati V, Huang Y, Klemm U, Buchholz VR, Ntziachristos V, Stiel AC. Sci Adv. 2020 Jun 12;6(24):eaaz6293. doi: 10.1126/sciadv.aaz6293. eCollection 2020 Jun. PubMed 32582850.
Backbone
  Vector backbone: pcDNA3.0
  Backbone manufacturer: Thermo Fisher Scientific
  Backbone size w/o insert (bp): 5446
  Total vector size (bp): 8340
  Vector type: Mammalian Expression
  Selectable markers: Neomycin (select with G418)
Growth in bacteria
  Bacterial resistance: Ampicillin, 100 μg/mL
  Growth temperature: 37°C
  Growth strain: DH5alpha
  Copy number: Unknown
Gene/Insert 1
  Gene/Insert name: ReBphP-PCM
  Species: Rhizobium etli
  Insert size (bp): 1575
  Promoter: CMV
  Cloning method: Restriction Enzyme; 5′ cloning site EcoRI (unknown if destroyed); 3′ cloning site Xho1 (unknown if destroyed)
  Sequencing primers: 5′ CMV-F; 3′ gcgtctaagttacgggaag
Gene/Insert 2
  Gene/Insert name: sfGFP (alt name: superfolder GFP)
  Species: Aequorea victoria
  Insert size (bp): 720
  Promoter: CMV
  Cloning method: Restriction Enzyme; 5′ cloning site BamH1 (unknown if destroyed); 3′ cloning site Notl (unknown if destroyed)
  Sequencing primers: 5′ gactactttgggtgtccg; 3′ BGH-rev
Terms and licenses: Academic/Nonprofit Terms; Industry Terms: Not Available to Industry
Depositor comments: ReBphP-PCM is codon-optimized for mammalian expression
How to cite: pCDNA3_ReBphP-PCM_IRES_sfGFP was a gift from Andre Stiel (Addgene plasmid # 166917 ; http://n2t.net/addgene:166917 ; RRID:Addgene_166917)
