[The description below was written by a language model from this plasmid's Addgene catalogue record and pLannotate feature annotations shown in this document.]
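Description:
pCDNA3_ReBphP-PCM_IRES_sfGFP is a mammalian expression plasmid built on the pcDNA3.0 backbone, about 8.3 kb in total. It is propagated in E. coli through a high-copy ColE1/pUC-type origin with ampicillin selection from the β-lactamase gene. An SV40 promoter–driven neomycin phosphotransferase cassette, ending in an SV40 poly(A) signal, allows G418 selection of stably transfected mammalian cells. The backbone also carries an f1 origin and T7 and SP6 phage promoters flanking the cloning region. The short hits the annotation software labels as HIV-1 LTR, ble, lacI and bom fragments look like backbone remnants rather than functional parts.

The payload is a bicistronic cassette transcribed from the CMV immediate-early enhancer/promoter and terminated by the bovine growth hormone poly(A) signal. The first cistron is ReBphP-PCM, a sequence of about 1.6 kb from a Rhizobium etli bacteriophytochrome, codon-optimized for mammalian expression. By the usual naming convention, PCM denotes the photosensory core module. The feature table does not annotate this coding sequence, but the unannotated stretch between the T7 promoter and the IRES is consistent with where it should lie. A picornavirus-type IRES follows and drives cap-independent translation of superfolder GFP from the same mRNA, so green fluorescence marks cells that express the phytochrome without fusing the two proteins.

The stated purpose is co-expression of ReBphP-PCM and sfGFP. The associated publication concerns reversibly switchable proteins as labels for multiplexed whole-animal optoacoustic imaging. This suggests the plasmid is used to produce mammalian cells carrying the photoswitchable label, with sfGFP available for identifying or sorting expressing cells.
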