Features (pLannotate 1.2.2; 22 found; start..end, strand, type, name):
      1..380     +  enhancer       CMV enhancer: human cytomegalovirus immediate early enhancer
    381..584     +  promoter       CMV promoter: human cytomegalovirus (CMV) immediate early promoter
    580..613     +  LTR            5' LTR (truncated) (fragment): truncated 5' long terminal repeat (LTR) from HIV-1
    629..647     +  promoter       T7 promoter: promoter for bacteriophage T7 RNA polymerase
   2633..2881    +  ncRNA          IRES Picorna: Accession: RF00229 - Picornavirus internal ribosome entry site (IRES)
   2884..3601    +  CDS            superfolder GFP (fragment): GFP variant that folds robustly even when fused to poorly folded proteins (Pédelacq et al., 2006) mammalian codon-optimized
   3638..3656    -  promoter       SP6 promoter: promoter for bacteriophage SP6 RNA polymerase
   3682..3906    +  polyA_signal   bGH poly(A) signal: bovine growth hormone polyadenylation signal
   3910..3931    +  promoter       SV40 promoter (fragment): SV40 enhancer and early promoter
   3952..4380    +  rep_origin     f1 ori (sequence partly withheld): f1 bacteriophage origin of replication; arrow indicates direction of (+) strand synthesis
   4394..4723    +  promoter       SV40 promoter: SV40 enhancer and early promoter
   4790..5581    +  CDS            neo: KKA2_KLEPN - Also known as kan, nptII. Experimental evidence at protein level: Swiss-Prot protein existence level 1. Resistance to kanamycin, neomycin, paromomycin, ribostamycin, butirosin and gentamicin B. From Klebsiella pneumoniae.
   5605..5763    +  CDS            ble (fragment): BLE_KLEPN - Experimental evidence at protein level: Swiss-Prot protein existence level 1. Binding protein with a strong affinity to the bleomycin family of antibiotics. Binds to CL990; an antimitotic-antibiotic compound. From Klebsiella pneumoniae.
   5758..5879    +  polyA_signal   SV40 poly(A) signal: SV40 polyadenylation signal
   5952..5968    -  protein_bind   lac operator: The lac repressor binds to the lac operator to inhibit transcription in E. coli. This inhibition can be relieved by adding lactose or isopropyl-β-D-thiogalactopyranoside (IPTG). lac repressor encoded by lacI
   5976..6006    -  promoter       lac promoter: promoter for the E. coli lac operon
   6021..6042    -  protein_bind   CAP binding site: CAP binding activates transcription in the presence of cAMP. E. coli catabolite activator protein
   6055..6147    -  CDS            lacI (fragment): lac repressor; lacI; The lac repressor binds to the lac operator to inhibit transcription in E. coli. This inhibition can be relieved by adding lactose or isopropyl-β-D-thiogalactopyranoside (IPTG).
   6330..6918    -  rep_origin     ori: high-copy-number ColE1/pMB1/pBR322/pUC origin of replication
   7089..7949    -  CDS            AmpR: β-lactamase; bla; confers resistance to ampicillin, carbenicillin, and related antibiotics
   7950..8054    -  promoter       AmpR promoter: bla
   8113..8165    -  misc_feature   bom (fragment): basis of mobility region from pBR322
>Addgene plasmid #166917 | pCDNA3_ReBphP-PCM_IRES_sfGFP | addgene full sequence | sequence record 330068 | Addgene NGS Result
GACATTGATTATTGACTAGTTATTAATAGTAATCAATTACGGGGTCATTAGTTCATAGCCCATATATGGA
GTTCCGCGTTACATAACTTACGGTAAATGGCCCGCCTGGCTGACCGCCCAACGACCCCCGCCCATTGACG
TCAATAATGACGTATGTTCCCATAGTAACGCCAATAGGGACTTTCCATTGACGTCAATGGGTGGAGTATT
TACGGTAAACTGCCCACTTGGCAGTACATCAAGTGTATCATATGCCAAGTACGCCCCCTATTGACGTCAA
TGACGGTAAATGGCCCGCCTGGCATTATGCCCAGTACATGACCTTATGGGACTTTCCTACTTGGCAGTAC
ATCTACGTATTAGTCATCGCTATTACCATGGTGATGCGGTTTTGGCAGTACATCAATGGGCGTGGATAGC
GGTTTGACTCACGGGGATTTCCAAGTCTCCACCCCATTGACGTCAATGGGAGTTTGTTTTGGCACCAAAA
TCAACGGGACTTTCCAAAATGTCGTAACAACTCCGCCCCATTGACGCAAATGGGCGGTAGGCGTGTACGG
TGGGAGGTCTATATAAGCAGAGCTCTCTGGCTAACTAGAGAACCCACTGCTTACTGGCTTATCGAAATTA
ATACGACTCACTATAGGGAGACCCAAGCTTGGTACCGAGCTCGGATCCACTAGTAACGGCCGCCAGTGTG
CTGGAATTCGCCACCATGAGCGGCACCAGAGAACCCATGGACCTGACCAACTGCGACAGAGAGCCTATCC
ATCAGCTGGGCGCTATCCAGCCTTTCGGCTTCCTGCTGCAAGTGTCCAGCGACTGGATCGTGACAAGAGC
CTCCGTGAACCTGGCCGAGTTTCTGGGAGTGACACAGGCCGATGCTCTGGGCAGACCTGCCAGCACACTG
ATCATGCCTGAGGCTCTGCACACCATCCGGAACAAGCTGACCACACTGAGAGGCGCCGACGTGGTGGAAA
GAGTGTTCGCCATTGCTCTGACCCCTGACCAGAGCAAGTTCGACGTGGCCGTGCACTTCAACGAGAGCCA
AGTGATCATCGAGGGCGAGAGATGCCAAGAGGACAGAAGAAACGCCCCTAGCCTGAGCATGCGGAGCATG
ATGAGCAGACTGGACCAGGCCGAGACACTTGAGGCCTTTTTCAGAGAGGGCGCCAGACAGGCTAGAGCCC
TGACCGGATTCGACAGAGTGATGGTGTACAGATTCGACGAAGGCGGCTCTGGCGAAGTGGTGGCTGAAGC
TGCTAGAAGCGGCATCGGCAGCTTTCTGGGCCTGCACTATCCTGCCAGCGACATCCCTGTGCAGGCCAGA
GCACTGTACCTGCGGAACCTGTTCAGAATCATTGCCGATGTGGACGCCGTGCCTGTGCCAATTCTGCCCG
AGAGAGATGAGCACGGCCAGCCTCTGGATCTGAGCATGAGCGTGCTGAGAAGCGTGTCCCCTATCCACAT
CGAGTACCTGAAGAACATGGGCGTGGGCGCCAGCCTGTCTATCAGCATTGTGGTGGATGGCAAGCTGTGG
GGCCTGTTCGCCTGTCACCACTACGAACCTAGACTGCCCAGCGCTCAGAGCAGATCTACCGCCGAACTGT
TTGGCCAGATGTTCGCCAGCAGGCTGGAAAGCAGAGAGAGAAGGCTGGCCCTGGACTACGAGACAAAGGC
CAGAAGAATCGCCGACCGGCTGCTGACATCCGTGGCCGATAATGCCTCTCTGCTGGACGATCCTGCCTGG
CTGATTGAAGCCCTGGCCGATGCCATTCCTGCCGATGGAATCGGCGTGTGGATCAACGGTAGACTGGCTC
TGGCCGGCATCGGACCCGACAAGAAGAATTTTGCCAGCCTCGTGCGGCACCTGAACAGAAATGCTGGCGG
CAGAATCTACGCCGTGGACAGACTGAGCCAGACATACCCCGACCTGGAAATCGATGCTGTGGTGGCCGGA
ATGCTGGCTATCCCCATCAGCAGATCCCCACGGGATTACGTGGTGCTGTTCCGGCAAGAACTCGTGCGGA
CAGTTAGATGGGGCGGAGATCCTCACAAGCCCGTGGAATACGGCCCTAATGGCCCTAGACTGACCCCTCG
GAAGTCCTTCGAAGAGTGGAGCGAACTTGTGCGGGGCAGAAGCCTGCCTTTTACCGAGGCTGAACAGAGA
GTGGCCGAAACCATCAGAGTGACCCTGATCGAGGTGGTGCTGAGACTGACAGACGAGGCCTCTATGGCCA
GACAGATGGCCAATGAGAGACAAGAGCTGCTGATCGCCGAGCTGAACTAACTCGAGTACTCCGGTATTGC
GGTACCCTTGTACGCCTGTTTTATACTCCCTTCCCGTAACTTAGACGCACAAAACCAAGTTCAATAGAAG
GGGGTACAAACCAGTACCACCACGAACAAGCACTTCTGTTTCCCCGGTGATGTCGTATAGACTGCTTGCG
TGGTTGAAAGCGACGGATCCGTTATCCGCTTATGTACTTCGAGAAGCCCAGTACCACCTCGGAATCTTCG
ATGCGTTGCGCTCAGCACTCAACCCCAGAGTGTAGCTTAGGCTGATGAGTCTGGACATCCCTCACCGGTG
ACGGTGGTCCAGGCTGCGTTGGCGGCCTACCTATGGCTAACGCCATGGGACGCTAGTTGTGAACAAGGTG
TGAAGAGCCTATTGAGCTACATAAGAATCCTCCGGCCCCTGAATGCGGCTAATCCCAACCTCGGAGCAGG
TGGTCACAAACCAGTGATTGGCCTGTCGTAACGCGCAAGTCCGTGGCGGAACCGACTACTTTGGGTGTCC
GTGTTTCCTTTTATTTTATTGTGGCTGCTTATGGTGACAATCACAGATTGTTATCATAAAGCGAATTGGA
TAGGATCCGTACGATGGTGAGCAAGGGCGAGGAGCTGTTCACCGGGGTGGTGCCCATCCTGGTCGAGCTG
GACGGCGACGTAAACGGCCACAAGTTCAGCGTGCGCGGCGAGGGCGAGGGCGATGCCACCAACGGCAAGC
TGACCCTGAAGTTCATCTGCACCACCGGCAAGCTGCCCGTGCCCTGGCCCACCCTCGTGACCACCCTGAC
CTACGGCGTGCAGTGCTTCAGCCGCTACCCCGACCACATGAAGCGCCACGACTTCTTCAAGTCCGCCATG
CCCGAAGGCTACGTCCAGGAGCGCACCATCAGCTTCAAGGACGACGGCACCTACAAGACCCGCGCCGAGG
TGAAGTTCGAGGGCGACACCCTGGTGAACCGCATCGAGCTGAAGGGCATCGACTTCAAGGAGGACGGCAA
CATCCTGGGGCACAAGCTGGAGTACAACTTCAACAGCCACAACGTCTATATCACCGCCGACAAGCAGAAG
AACGGCATCAAGGCCAACTTCAAGATCCGCCACAACGTGGAGGACGGCAGCGTGCAGCTCGCCGACCACT
ACCAGCAGAACACCCCCATCGGCGACGGCCCCGTGCTGCTGCCCGACAACCACTACCTGAGCACCCAGTC
CGTGCTGAGCAAAGACCCCAACGAGAAGCGCGATCACATGGTCCTGCTGGAGTTCGTGACCGCCGCCGGG
ATCACTCACGGCATGGACGAGCTGTACAAGTGAGCGGCCGCTCAAGCATGCATCTAGAGGGCCCTATTCT
ATAGTGTCACCTAAATGCTAGAGCTCGCTGATCAGCCTCGACTGTGCCTTCTAGTTGCCAGCCATCTGTT
GTTTGCCCCTCCCCCGTGCCTTCCTTGACCCTGGAAGGTGCCACTCCCACTGTCCTTTCCTAATAAAATG
AGGAAATTGCATCGCATTGTCTGAGTAGGTGTCATTCTATTCTGGGGGGTGGGGTGGGGCAGGACAGCAA
GGGGGAGGATTGGGAAGACAATAGCAGGCATGCTGGGGATGCGGTGGGCTCTATGGCTTCTGAGGCGGAA
AGAACCAGCTGGGGCTCTAGGGGGTATCCCC
[124 nt withheld, positions 3952-4075]
C
[91 nt withheld, positions 4077-4167]
A
[49 nt withheld, positions 4169-4217]
CCTTTGACGTTGGAGTCCACGTTCTTT
[37 nt withheld, positions 4245-4281]
ACCCTATCTCGGTCTATTCTTTTGATTTATAAGGGATTTTGCCGATTTCGGCCTATTGGTTAAAAAATGA
GCTGATTTAACAAAAATTTAACGCGAATTAATTCTGTGGAATGTGTGTCAGTTAGGGTGTGGAAAGTCCC
CAGGCTCCCCAGCAGGCAGAAGTATGCAAAGCATGCATCTCAATTAGTCAGCAACCAGGTGTGGAAAGTC
CCCAGGCTCCCCAGCAGGCAGAAGTATGCAAAGCATGCATCTCAATTAGTCAGCAACCATAGTCCCGCCC
CTAACTCCGCCCATCCCGCCCCTAACTCCGCCCAGTTCCGCCCATTCTCCGCCCCATGGCTGACTAATTT
TTTTTATTTATGCAGAGGCCGAGGCCGCCTCTGCCTCTGAGCTATTCCAGAAGTAGTGAGGAGGCTTTTT
TGGAGGCCTAGGCTTTTGCAAAAAGCTCCCGGGAGCTTGTATATCCATTTTCGGATCTGATCAAGAGACA
GGATGAGGATCGTTTCGCATGATTGAACAAGATGGATTGCACGCAGGTTCTCCGGCCGCTTGGGTGGAGA
GGCTATTCGGCTATGACTGGGCACAACAGACAATCGGCTGCTCTGATGCCGCCGTGTTCCGGCTGTCAGC
GCAGGGGCGCCCGGTTCTTTTTGTCAAGACCGACCTGTCCGGTGCCCTGAATGAACTGCAGGACGAGGCA
GCGCGGCTATCGTGGCTGGCCACGACGGGCGTTCCTTGCGCAGCTGTGCTCGACGTTGTCACTGAAGCGG
GAAGGGACTGGCTGCTATTGGGCGAAGTGCCGGGGCAGGATCTCCTGTCATCTCACCTTGCTCCTGCCGA
GAAAGTATCCATCATGGCTGATGCAATGCGGCGGCTGCATACGCTTGATCCGGCTACCTGCCCATTCGAC
CACCAAGCGAAACATCGCATCGAGCGAGCACGTACTCGGATGGAAGCCGGTCTTGTCGATCAGGATGATC
TGGACGAAGAGCATCAGGGGCTCGCGCCAGCCGAACTGTTCGCCAGGCTCAAGGCGCGCATGCCCGACGG
CGAGGATCTCGTCGTGACCCATGGCGATGCCTGCTTGCCGAATATCATGGTGGAAAATGGCCGCTTTTCT
GGATTCATCGACTGTGGCCGGCTGGGTGTGGCGGACCGCTATCAGGACATAGCGTTGGCTACCCGTGATA
TTGCTGAAGAGCTTGGCGGCGAATGGGCTGACCGCTTCCTCGTGCTTTACGGTATCGCCGCTCCCGATTC
GCAGCGCATCGCCTTCTATCGCCTTCTTGACGAGTTCTTCTGAGCGGGACTCTGGGGTTCGAAATGACCG
ACCAAGCGACGCCCAACCTGCCATCACGAGATTTCGATTCCACCGCCGCCTTCTATGAAAGGTTGGGCTT
CGGAATCGTTTTCCGGGACGCCGGCTGGATGATCCTCCAGCGCGGGGATCTCATGCTGGAGTTCTTCGCC
CACCCCAACTTGTTTATTGCAGCTTATAATGGTTACAAATAAAGCAATAGCATCACAAATTTCACAAATA
AAGCATTTTTTTCACTGCATTCTAGTTGTGGTTTGTCCAAACTCATCAATGTATCTTATCATGTCTGTAT
ACCGTCGACCTCTAGCTAGAGCTTGGCGTAATCATGGTCATAGCTGTTTCCTGTGTGAAATTGTTATCCG
CTCACAATTCCACACAACATACGAGCCGGAAGCATAAAGTGTAAAGCCTGGGGTGCCTAATGAGTGAGCT
AACTCACATTAATTGCGTTGCGCTCACTGCCCGCTTTCCAGTCGGGAAACCTGTCGTGCCAGCTGCATTA
ATGAATCGGCCAACGCGCGGGGAGAGGCGGTTTGCGTATTGGGCGCTCTTCCGCTTCCTCGCTCACTGAC
TCGCTGCGCTCGGTCGTTCGGCTGCGGCGAGCGGTATCAGCTCACTCAAAGGCGGTAATACGGTTATCCA
CAGAATCAGGGGATAACGCAGGAAAGAACATGTGAGCAAAAGGCCAGCAAAAGGCCAGGAACCGTAAAAA
GGCCGCGTTGCTGGCGTTTTTCCATAGGCTCCGCCCCCCTGACGAGCATCACAAAAATCGACGCTCAAGT
CAGAGGTGGCGAAACCCGACAGGACTATAAAGATACCAGGCGTTTCCCCCTGGAAGCTCCCTCGTGCGCT
CTCCTGTTCCGACCCTGCCGCTTACCGGATACCTGTCCGCCTTTCTCCCTTCGGGAAGCGTGGCGCTTTC
TCATAGCTCACGCTGTAGGTATCTCAGTTCGGTGTAGGTCGTTCGCTCCAAGCTGGGCTGTGTGCACGAA
CCCCCCGTTCAGCCCGACCGCTGCGCCTTATCCGGTAACTATCGTCTTGAGTCCAACCCGGTAAGACACG
ACTTATCGCCACTGGCAGCAGCCACTGGTAACAGGATTAGCAGAGCGAGGTATGTAGGCGGTGCTACAGA
GTTCTTGAAGTGGTGGCCTAACTACGGCTACACTAGAAGAACAGTATTTGGTATCTGCGCTCTGCTGAAG
CCAGTTACCTTCGGAAAAAGAGTTGGTAGCTCTTGATCCGGCAAACAAACCACCGCTGGTAGCGGTGGTT
TTTTTGTTTGCAAGCAGCAGATTACGCGCAGAAAAAAAGGATCTCAAGAAGATCCTTTGATCTTTTCTAC
GGGGTCTGACGCTCAGTGGAACGAAAACTCACGTTAAGGGATTTTGGTCATGAGATTATCAAAAAGGATC
TTCACCTAGATCCTTTTAAATTAAAAATGAAGTTTTAAATCAATCTAAAGTATATATGAGTAAACTTGGT
CTGACAGTTACCAATGCTTAATCAGTGAGGCACCTATCTCAGCGATCTGTCTATTTCGTTCATCCATAGT
TGCCTGACTCCCCGTCGTGTAGATAACTACGATACGGGAGGGCTTACCATCTGGCCCCAGTGCTGCAATG
ATACCGCGAGACCCACGCTCACCGGCTCCAGATTTATCAGCAATAAACCAGCCAGCCGGAAGGGCCGAGC
GCAGAAGTGGTCCTGCAACTTTATCCGCCTCCATCCAGTCTATTAATTGTTGCCGGGAAGCTAGAGTAAG
TAGTTCGCCAGTTAATAGTTTGCGCAACGTTGTTGCCATTGCTACAGGCATCGTGGTGTCACGCTCGTCG
TTTGGTATGGCTTCATTCAGCTCCGGTTCCCAACGATCAAGGCGAGTTACATGATCCCCCATGTTGTGCA
AAAAAGCGGTTAGCTCCTTCGGTCCTCCGATCGTTGTCAGAAGTAAGTTGGCCGCAGTGTTATCACTCAT
GGTTATGGCAGCACTGCATAATTCTCTTACTGTCATGCCATCCGTAAGATGCTTTTCTGTGACTGGTGAG
TACTCAACCAAGTCATTCTGAGAATAGTGTATGCGGCGACCGAGTTGCTCTTGCCCGGCGTCAATACGGG
ATAATACCGCGCCACATAGCAGAACTTTAAAAGTGCTCATCATTGGAAAACGTTCTTCGGGGCGAAAACT
CTCAAGGATCTTACCGCTGTTGAGATCCAGTTCGATGTAACCCACTCGTGCACCCAACTGATCTTCAGCA
TCTTTTACTTTCACCAGCGTTTCTGGGTGAGCAAAAACAGGAAGGCAAAATGCCGCAAAAAAGGGAATAA
GGGCGACACGGAAATGTTGAATACTCATACTCTTCCTTTTTCAATATTATTGAAGCATTTATCAGGGTTA
TTGTCTCATGAGCGGATACATATTTGAATGTATTTAGAAAAATAAACAAATAGGGGTTCCGCGCACATTT
CCCCGAAAAGTGCCACCTGACGTCGACGGATCGGGAGATCTCCCGATCCCCTATGGTGCACTCTCAGTAC
AATCTGCTCTGATGCCGCATAGTTAAGCCAGTATCTGCTCCCTGCTTGTGTGTTGGAGGTCGCTGAGTAG
TGCGCGAGCAAAATTTAAGCTACAACAAGGCAAGGCTTGACCGACAATTGCATGAAGAATCTGCTTAGGG
TTAGGCGTTTTGCGCTGCTTCGCGATGTACGGGCCAGATATACGCGTT
