>Addgene plasmid #166917 | pCDNA3_ReBphP-PCM_IRES_sfGFP | depositor partial sequence | sequence record 324049 | pCDNA3_ReBphP-PCM_IRES_sfGFP sequence 2908 bps
GAATTCGCCACCATGAGCGGCACCAGAGAACCCATGGACCTGACCAACTGCGACAGAGAGCCTATCCATC
AGCTGGGCGCTATCCAGCCTTTCGGCTTCCTGCTGCAAGTGTCCAGCGACTGGATCGTGACAAGAGCCTC
CGTGAACCTGGCCGAGTTTCTGGGAGTGACACAGGCCGATGCTCTGGGCAGACCTGCCAGCACACTGATC
ATGCCTGAGGCTCTGCACACCATCCGGAACAAGCTGACCACACTGAGAGGCGCCGACGTGGTGGAAAGAG
TGTTCGCCATTGCTCTGACCCCTGACCAGAGCAAGTTCGACGTGGCCGTGCACTTCAACGAGAGCCAAGT
GATCATCGAGGGCGAGAGATGCCAAGAGGACAGAAGAAACGCCCCTAGCCTGAGCATGCGGAGCATGATG
AGCAGACTGGACCAGGCCGAGACACTTGAGGCCTTTTTCAGAGAGGGCGCCAGACAGGCTAGAGCCCTGA
CCGGATTCGACAGAGTGATGGTGTACAGATTCGACGAAGGCGGCTCTGGCGAAGTGGTGGCTGAAGCTGC
TAGAAGCGGCATCGGCAGCTTTCTGGGCCTGCACTATCCTGCCAGCGACATCCCTGTGCAGGCCAGAGCA
CTGTACCTGCGGAACCTGTTCAGAATCATTGCCGATGTGGACGCCGTGCCTGTGCCAATTCTGCCCGAGA
GAGATGAGCACGGCCAGCCTCTGGATCTGAGCATGAGCGTGCTGAGAAGCGTGTCCCCTATCCACATCGA
GTACCTGAAGAACATGGGCGTGGGCGCCAGCCTGTCTATCAGCATTGTGGTGGATGGCAAGCTGTGGGGC
CTGTTCGCCTGTCACCACTACGAACCTAGACTGCCCAGCGCTCAGAGCAGATCTACCGCCGAACTGTTTG
GCCAGATGTTCGCCAGCAGGCTGGAAAGCAGAGAGAGAAGGCTGGCCCTGGACTACGAGACAAAGGCCAG
AAGAATCGCCGACCGGCTGCTGACATCCGTGGCCGATAATGCCTCTCTGCTGGACGATCCTGCCTGGCTG
ATTGAAGCCCTGGCCGATGCCATTCCTGCCGATGGAATCGGCGTGTGGATCAACGGTAGACTGGCTCTGG
CCGGCATCGGACCCGACAAGAAGAATTTTGCCAGCCTCGTGCGGCACCTGAACAGAAATGCTGGCGGCAG
AATCTACGCCGTGGACAGACTGAGCCAGACATACCCCGACCTGGAAATCGATGCTGTGGTGGCCGGAATG
CTGGCTATCCCCATCAGCAGATCCCCACGGGATTACGTGGTGCTGTTCCGGCAAGAACTCGTGCGGACAG
TTAGATGGGGCGGAGATCCTCACAAGCCCGTGGAATACGGCCCTAATGGCCCTAGACTGACCCCTCGGAA
GTCCTTCGAAGAGTGGAGCGAACTTGTGCGGGGCAGAAGCCTGCCTTTTACCGAGGCTGAACAGAGAGTG
GCCGAAACCATCAGAGTGACCCTGATCGAGGTGGTGCTGAGACTGACAGACGAGGCCTCTATGGCCAGAC
AGATGGCCAATGAGAGACAAGAGCTGCTGATCGCCGAGCTGAACTAACTCGAGTACTCCGGTATTGCGGT
ACCCTTGTACGCCTGTTTTATACTCCCTTCCCGTAACTTAGACGCACAAAACCAAGTTCAATAGAAGGGG
GTACAAACCAGTACCACCACGAACAAGCACTTCTGTTTCCCCGGTGATGTCGTATAGACTGCTTGCGTGG
TTGAAAGCGACGGATCCGTTATCCGCTTATGTACTTCGAGAAGCCCAGTACCACCTCGGAATCTTCGATG
CGTTGCGCTCAGCACTCAACCCCAGAGTGTAGCTTAGGCTGATGAGTCTGGACATCCCTCACCGGTGACG
GTGGTCCAGGCTGCGTTGGCGGCCTACCTATGGCTAACGCCATGGGACGCTAGTTGTGAACAAGGTGTGA
AGAGCCTATTGAGCTACATAAGAATCCTCCGGCCCCTGAATGCGGCTAATCCCAACCTCGGAGCAGGTGG
TCACAAACCAGTGATTGGCCTGTCGTAACGCGCAAGTCCGTGGCGGAACCGACTACTTTGGGTGTCCGTG
TTTCCTTTTATTTTATTGTGGCTGCTTATGGTGACAATCACAGATTGTTATCATAAAGCGAATTGGATAG
GATCCGTACGATGGTGAGCAAGGGCGAGGAGCTGTTCACCGGGGTGGTGCCCATCCTGGTCGAGCTGGAC
GGCGACGTAAACGGCCACAAGTTCAGCGTGCGCGGCGAGGGCGAGGGCGATGCCACCAACGGCAAGCTGA
CCCTGAAGTTCATCTGCACCACCGGCAAGCTGCCCGTGCCCTGGCCCACCCTCGTGACCACCCTGACCTA
CGGCGTGCAGTGCTTCAGCCGCTACCCCGACCACATGAAGCGCCACGACTTCTTCAAGTCCGCCATGCCC
GAAGGCTACGTCCAGGAGCGCACCATCAGCTTCAAGGACGACGGCACCTACAAGACCCGCGCCGAGGTGA
AGTTCGAGGGCGACACCCTGGTGAACCGCATCGAGCTGAAGGGCATCGACTTCAAGGAGGACGGCAACAT
CCTGGGGCACAAGCTGGAGTACAACTTCAACAGCCACAACGTCTATATCACCGCCGACAAGCAGAAGAAC
GGCATCAAGGCCAACTTCAAGATCCGCCACAACGTGGAGGACGGCAGCGTGCAGCTCGCCGACCACTACC
AGCAGAACACCCCCATCGGCGACGGCCCCGTGCTGCTGCCCGACAACCACTACCTGAGCACCCAGTCCGT
GCTGAGCAAAGACCCCAACGAGAAGCGCGATCACATGGTCCTGCTGGAGTTCGTGACCGCCGCCGGGATC
ACTCACGGCATGGACGAGCTGTACAAGTGAGCGGCCGC
